>Addgene plasmid #42971 | I-AAGA | depositor partial sequence | sequence record 58236 | I-AAGA sequence 424 bps
CGTCTCCTGACCCCAGAGCAGGTCGTGGCAATCGCCTCCAACATTGGCGGGAAACAGGCACTCGAGACTG
TCCAGCGCCTGCTTCCCGTGCTGTGCCAAGCGCACGGACTCACCCCAGAGCAGGTCGTGGCAATCGCCTC
CAACATTGGCGGGAAACAGGCACTCGAGACTGTCCAGCGCCTGCTTCCCGTGCTGTGCCAAGCGCACGGC
CTCACCCCAGAGCAGGTCGTGGCAATCGCGAGCAATAACGGCGGAAAACAGGCTTTGGAAACGGTGCAGA
GGCTCCTTCCAGTGCTGTGCCAAGCGCACGGATTAACCCCAGAGCAGGTCGTGGCAATCGCCTCCAACAT
TGGCGGGAAACAGGCACTCGAGACTGTCCAGCGCCTGCTTCCCGTGCTGTGCCAAGCGCACGGCTTAAGA
GACG
