>Addgene plasmid #42971 | I-AAGA | addgene partial sequence | sequence record 60026 | M13-F20 5'-TGTAAAACGACGGCCAGT-3'
CTATAGGGCGAATTGGGCCCTCTAGATGCATGCTCGAGCGGCCGCCAGTGTGATGGATATCTGCAGAATT
CGCCCTTATATAGATGCCGTCCTAGCGCGTCTCCTGACCCCAGAGCAGGTCGTGGCAATCGCCTCCAACA
TTGGCGGGAAACAGGCACTCGAGACTGTCCAGCGCCTGCTTCCCGTGCTGTGCCAAGCGCACGGACTCAC
CCCAGAGCAGGTCGTGGCAATCGCCTCCAACATTGGCGGGAAACAGGCACTCGAGACTGTCCAGCGCCTG
CTTCCCGTGCTGTGCCAAGCGCACGGCCTCACCCCAGAGCAGGTCGTGGCAATCGCGAGCAATAACGGCG
GAAAACAGGCTTTGGAAACGGTGCAGAGGCTCCTTCCAGTGCTGTGCCAAGCGCACGGATTAACCCCAGA
GCAGGTCGTGGCAATCGCCTCCAACATTGGCGGGAAACAGGCACTCGAGACTGTCCAGCGCCTGCTTCCC
GTGCTGTGCCAAGCGCACGGCTTAAGAGACGTGGGCACAGGAAAGATACTTAAGGGCGAATTCCAGCACA
CTGGCGGCCGTTACTAGTGGATCCGAGCTCGGTACCAAGCTTGGCGTAATCATGGTCATAGCTGTTTCCT
GTGTGAAATTGTTATCCGCTCACAATTCCACACAACATACGAGCCGGAAGCATAAAGTGTAAAGCCTGGG
GTGCCTAATGAGTGAGCTAACTCACATTAATTGCGTTGCGCTCACTGCCCGCTTTCCAGTCGGGAAACCT
GTCGTGCCAGCTGCATTAATGAATCGGCCAACGCGCGGGGAGAGGCGGTTTGCGTATTGGGCGCTCTTCC
GCTTCCTCGCTCACTGACTCGCTGCGCTCGGTCGTTCGGCTGCGGCGAGCGGTATCAGCTCACTCAAAGG
CGG
