[The description below was written by a language model from this plasmid's Addgene catalogue record.]
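Description:
I-AAGA is a bacterial cloning plasmid built on the commercial pCRII-TOPO backbone (about 4 kb without insert), into which a 424 bp synthetic insert was placed by TOPO cloning. It is a high-copy plasmid maintained in E. coli and carries both ampicillin and kanamycin resistance, as is standard for this backbone, so either or both antibiotics can be used for selection. The insert can be sequenced from the flanking T7 and M13 reverse primer sites of the vector. No mammalian promoter, reporter or expression element is recorded, and the vector type is listed purely as bacterial cloning, so the plasmid serves as a storage and source vehicle for its insert, not as an expression construct.

The record does not describe the insert beyond its name, synthetic origin and size. The associated publication concerns a TALEN genome-editing system for generating human stem cell-based disease models. In that context, the name plausibly denotes a pre-assembled block of four TALE repeat modules that recognise the bases A, A, G and A, with the "I" prefix possibly marking its position in an ordered assembly. The insert length is roughly consistent with four TALE repeats, but this reading is an inference from the name and the publication and is not stated in the record. On that reading, the plasmid would be one member of a library of multimer building blocks that are combined to construct custom TALE DNA-binding arrays fused to a nuclease domain in a separate destination vector. No feature table was supplied, so the exact boundaries and flanking assembly sites of the insert cannot be described.
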