Addgene plasmid #42971: I-AAGA
Depositing lab: Chad Cowan & Kiran Musunuru. Depositing organization: Harvard University. Publication: A TALEN Genome-Editing System for Generating Human Stem Cell-Based Disease Models. Ding Q, Lee YK, Schaefer EA, Peters DT, Veres A, Kim K, Kuperwasser N, Motola DL, Meissner TB, Hendriks WT, Trevisan M, Gupta RM, Moisan A, Banks E, Friesen M, Schinzel RT, Xia F, Tang A, Xia Y, Figueroa E, Wann A, Ahfeldt T, Daheron L, Zhang F, Rubin LL, Peng LF, Chung RT, Musunuru K, Cowan CA. Cell Stem Cell. 2012 Dec 12. pii: S1934-5909(12)00645-5. doi: 10.1016/j.stem.2012.11.011. PubMed 23246482.
Backbone
  Vector backbone: pCRII-TOPO
  Backbone manufacturer: Invitrogen
  Backbone size w/o insert (bp): 3973
  Vector type: Bacterial Cloning
Growth in bacteria
  Bacterial resistance: Ampicillin and Kanamycin, 100 & 50 μg/mL
  Growth temperature: 37°C
  Growth strain: Top10
  Copy number: High Copy
Gene/Insert
  Gene/Insert name: I-AAGA
  Species: Synthetic
  Insert size (bp): 424
  Cloning method: TOPO Cloning
  Sequencing primers: 5′ T7; 3′ M13-rev
Terms and licenses: Academic/Nonprofit Terms; Industry Terms: Not Available to Industry
How to cite: I-AAGA was a gift from Chad Cowan & Kiran Musunuru (Addgene plasmid # 42971 ; http://n2t.net/addgene:42971 ; RRID:Addgene_42971)
